Addgene plasmid #178257: pLKO_C.VSVg.V5_mCherry-NLS
Purpose: Nuclear Protein Barcode (nPC) for vector/cell tracking. Contains U6 trRNA cassette for sgRNA cloning. Enables spatial detection of CRISPR screens.
Depositing lab: Brian Brown. Depositing organization: Icahn School of Medicine at Mount Sinai. Publication: Spatial CRISPR genomics identifies regulators of the tumor microenvironment. Dhainaut M, Rose SA, Akturk G, Wroblewska A, Nielsen SR, Park ES, Buckup M, Roudko V, Pia L, Sweeney R, Le Berichel J, Wilk CM, Bektesevic A, Lee BH, Bhardwaj N, Rahman AH, Baccarini A, Gnjatic S, Pe'er D, Merad M, Brown BD. Cell. 2022 Mar 10. pii: S0092-8674(22)00195-7. doi: 10.1016/j.cell.2022.02.015. PubMed 35290801.
Backbone
  Vector backbone: pLKO
  Backbone size w/o insert (bp): 9000
  Vector type: Lentiviral
Growth in bacteria
  Bacterial resistance: Ampicillin, 100 μg/mL
  Growth temperature: 37°C
  Growth strain: NEB Stable
  Copy number: High Copy
Gene/Insert
  Gene/Insert name: nPC Tagged mCherry-NLS
  Species: H. sapiens (human)
  Insert size (bp): 1000
  Promoter: eF1a
  Tag / fusion protein: C.VSVg.V5 (N terminal on insert); Nuclear Localization Signal (C terminal on insert)
  Cloning method: Restriction Enzyme; 5′ cloning site unknown (unknown if destroyed)
  Sequencing primers: 5′ cctttttgagtttggatcttggttcat
Terms and licenses: Academic/Nonprofit Terms; Industry Terms: Not Available to Industry
Depositor comments: Please visit https://www.biorxiv.org/content/10.1101/2021.07.13.451021v1 for bioRxiv preprint.
How to cite: pLKO_C.VSVg.V5_mCherry-NLS was a gift from Brian Brown (Addgene plasmid # 178257 ; http://n2t.net/addgene:178257 ; RRID:Addgene_178257)
