[The description below was written by a language model from this plasmid's Addgene catalogue record and pLannotate feature annotations shown in this document.]
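Description:
pLKO_C.VSVg.V5_mCherry-NLS is a lentiviral transfer plasmid on a pLKO-type backbone, about 8.8 kb in the sequenced record. It carries both an sgRNA cloning cassette and a nuclear protein barcode (nPC), so that cells receiving a given guide can be identified by imaging. In bacteria it is maintained through a high-copy ColE1/pUC origin and selected with ampicillin via the bla gene. An f1 origin, an SV40 origin and remnants of lac/lacZα cloning-vector sequence are also annotated. The viral portion has a third-generation layout: an RSV promoter drives a truncated HIV-1 5' LTR, followed by the Ψ packaging signal with a gag fragment, the RRE for Rev-dependent export of genomic RNA, and a cPPT/CTS. A WPRE, a second truncated LTR at the 3' end and an SV40 polyadenylation signal close the unit.

Between the LTRs lie two expression units. A human U6 Pol III promoter sits upstream of a Streptococcus pyogenes Cas9 guide RNA scaffold, giving the site where an sgRNA spacer is cloned; the record does not list a preloaded guide. Downstream, the EF-1α promoter drives mCherry. According to the catalogue entry, mCherry is fused at its N terminus to the C, VSVg and V5 epitope tags and at its C terminus to a nuclear localization signal. The feature table annotates only mCherry itself, leaving the tags and the NLS unmarked in the flanking sequence. The specific combination of epitopes serves as an antibody-detectable barcode concentrated in the nucleus. Different tag combinations can therefore mark different vectors, supporting vector and cell tracking and spatial readout of CRISPR screens in tissue. No Cas9 gene or mammalian drug-selection marker is annotated.
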