Features (pLannotate 1.2.2; 29 found; start..end, strand, type, name):
    122..226     +  promoter       AmpR promoter: bla
    227..1087    +  CDS            AmpR: β-lactamase; bla; confers resistance to ampicillin, carbenicillin, and related antibiotics
   1258..1846    +  rep_origin     ori: high-copy-number ColE1/pMB1/pBR322/pUC origin of replication
   2029..2121    +  CDS            lacI (fragment): lac repressor; lacI; The lac repressor binds to the lac operator to inhibit transcription in E. coli. This inhibition can be relieved by adding lactose or isopropyl-β-D-thiogalactopyranoside (IPTG).
   2134..2155    +  protein_bind   CAP binding site: CAP binding activates transcription in the presence of cAMP. E. coli catabolite activator protein
   2170..2200    +  promoter       lac promoter: promoter for the E. coli lac operon
   2208..2224    +  protein_bind   lac operator: The lac repressor binds to the lac operator to inhibit transcription in E. coli. This inhibition can be relieved by adding lactose or isopropyl-β-D-thiogalactopyranoside (IPTG). lac repressor encoded by lacI
   2269..2287    +  promoter       T3 promoter: promoter for bacteriophage T3 RNA polymerase
   2315..2541    +  promoter       RSV promoter: Rous sarcoma virus enhancer/promoter
   2542..2722    +  LTR            5' LTR (truncated): truncated 5' long terminal repeat (LTR) from HIV-1
   2769..2894    +  misc_feature   HIV-1 Ψ: packaging signal of human immunodeficiency virus type 1
   2878..3241    +  CDS            HIV-1 gag (fragment): gag protein from human immunodeficiency virus 1; gag
   3387..3620    +  misc_feature   RRE: The Rev response element (RRE) of HIV-1 allows for Rev-dependent mRNA export from the nucleus to the cytoplasm.
   3997..4097    +  CDS            Rev (fragment): human immunodeficiency virus 1 (HIV-1) Rev protein; rev; enhances nuclear export of unspliced and incompletely spliced viral mRNAs
   4147..4387    +  promoter       U6 promoter: RNA polymerase III promoter for human U6 snRNA
   4414..4489    +  misc_RNA       gRNA scaffold: guide RNA scaffold for the Streptococcus pyogenes CRISPR/Cas9 system
   4537..4654    +  misc_feature   cPPT/CTS: central polypurine tract and central termination sequence of HIV-1
   4721..4787    +  CDS            small t antigen (fragment): SV40 (simian virus 40) small t antigen
   4794..5972    +  promoter       EF-1α promoter: strong constitutive promoter for human elongation factor EF-1α
   5989..6014    +  misc_feature   MCS (fragment): multiple cloning site
   6189..6896    +  CDS            mCherry: mCherry is a basic (constitutively fluorescent) red fluorescent protein published in 2004, derived from Discosoma sp.. It is reported to be a very rapidly-maturing monomer with low acid sensitivity.
   6966..7554    +  misc_feature   WPRE: woodchuck hepatitis virus posttranscriptional regulatory element
   7559..7696    +  CDS            nef (fragment): NEF_HV1LA - Experimental evidence at protein level: Swiss-Prot protein existence level 1. Extracellular Nef protein targets CD4(+) T-lymphocytes for apoptosis by interacting with CXCR4 surface receptors. From Human immunodeficiency virus type 1 group M subtype B (isolate Lai) (HIV-1).
   7682..7862    +  LTR            5' LTR (truncated): truncated 5' long terminal repeat (LTR) from HIV-1
   7934..8055    +  polyA_signal   SV40 poly(A) signal: SV40 polyadenylation signal
   8095..8230    +  rep_origin     SV40 ori: SV40 origin of replication
   8251..8269    -  promoter       T7 promoter: promoter for bacteriophage T7 RNA polymerase
   8277..8432    +  CDS            lacZα (fragment): LacZα fragment of β-galactosidase; lacZ fragment
   8437..69      +  rep_origin     f1 ori (across the origin) (sequence partly withheld): f1 bacteriophage origin of replication; arrow indicates direction of (+) strand synthesis
>Addgene plasmid #178257 | pLKO_C.VSVg.V5_mCherry-NLS | addgene full sequence | sequence record 353010 | Addgene NGS Result
AAGGGATTTTGCCGATTTCGGCCTATTGGTTAAAAAATGAGCTGATTTAACAAAAATTTAACGCGAATTT
TAACAAAATATTAACGCTTACAATTTAGGTGGCACTTTTCGGGGAAATGTGCGCGGAACCCCTATTTGTT
TATTTTTCTAAATACATTCAAATATGTATCCGCTCATGAGACAATAACCCTGATAAATGCTTCAATAATA
TTGAAAAAGGAAGAGTATGAGTATTCAACATTTCCGTGTCGCCCTTATTCCCTTTTTTGCGGCATTTTGC
CTTCCTGTTTTTGCTCACCCAGAAACGCTGGTGAAAGTAAAAGATGCTGAAGATCAGTTGGGTGCACGAG
TGGGTTACATCGAACTGGATCTCAACAGCGGTAAGATCCTTGAGAGTTTTCGCCCCGAAGAACGTTTTCC
AATGATGAGCACTTTTAAAGTTCTGCTATGTGGCGCGGTATTATCCCGTATTGACGCCGGGCAAGAGCAA
CTCGGTCGCCGCATACACTATTCTCAGAATGACTTGGTTGAGTACTCACCAGTCACAGAAAAGCATCTTA
CGGATGGCATGACAGTAAGAGAATTATGCAGTGCTGCCATAACCATGAGTGATAACACTGCGGCCAACTT
ACTTCTGACAACGATCGGAGGACCGAAGGAGCTAACCGCTTTTTTGCACAACATGGGGGATCATGTAACT
CGCCTTGATCGTTGGGAACCGGAGCTGAATGAAGCCATACCAAACGACGAGCGTGACACCACGATGCCTG
TAGCAATGGCAACAACGTTGCGCAAACTATTAACTGGCGAACTACTTACTCTAGCTTCCCGGCAACAATT
AATAGACTGGATGGAGGCGGATAAAGTTGCAGGACCACTTCTGCGCTCGGCCCTTCCGGCTGGCTGGTTT
ATTGCTGATAAATCTGGAGCCGGTGAGCGTGGGTCTCGCGGTATCATTGCAGCACTGGGGCCAGATGGTA
AGCCCTCCCGTATCGTAGTTATCTACACGACGGGGAGTCAGGCAACTATGGATGAACGAAATAGACAGAT
CGCTGAGATAGGTGCCTCACTGATTAAGCATTGGTAACTGTCAGACCAAGTTTACTCATATATACTTTAG
ATTGATTTAAAACTTCATTTTTAATTTAAAAGGATCTAGGTGAAGATCCTTTTTGATAATCTCATGACCA
AAATCCCTTAACGTGAGTTTTCGTTCCACTGAGCGTCAGACCCCGTAGAAAAGATCAAAGGATCTTCTTG
AGATCCTTTTTTTCTGCGCGTAATCTGCTGCTTGCAAACAAAAAAACCACCGCTACCAGCGGTGGTTTGT
TTGCCGGATCAAGAGCTACCAACTCTTTTTCCGAAGGTAACTGGCTTCAGCAGAGCGCAGATACCAAATA
CTGTTCTTCTAGTGTAGCCGTAGTTAGGCCACCACTTCAAGAACTCTGTAGCACCGCCTACATACCTCGC
TCTGCTAATCCTGTTACCAGTGGCTGCTGCCAGTGGCGATAAGTCGTGTCTTACCGGGTTGGACTCAAGA
CGATAGTTACCGGATAAGGCGCAGCGGTCGGGCTGAACGGGGGGTTCGTGCACACAGCCCAGCTTGGAGC
GAACGACCTACACCGAACTGAGATACCTACAGCGTGAGCTATGAGAAAGCGCCACGCTTCCCGAAGGGAG
AAAGGCGGACAGGTATCCGGTAAGCGGCAGGGTCGGAACAGGAGAGCGCACGAGGGAGCTTCCAGGGGGA
AACGCCTGGTATCTTTATAGTCCTGTCGGGTTTCGCCACCTCTGACTTGAGCGTCGATTTTTGTGATGCT
CGTCAGGGGGGCGGAGCCTATGGAAAAACGCCAGCAACGCGGCCTTTTTACGGTTCCTGGCCTTTTGCTG
GCCTTTTGCTCACATGTTCTTTCCTGCGTTATCCCCTGATTCTGTGGATAACCGTATTACCGCCTTTGAG
TGAGCTGATACCGCTCGCCGCAGCCGAACGACCGAGCGCAGCGAGTCAGTGAGCGAGGAAGCGGAAGAGC
GCCCAATACGCAAACCGCCTCTCCCCGCGCGTTGGCCGATTCATTAATGCAGCTGGCACGACAGGTTTCC
CGACTGGAAAGCGGGCAGTGAGCGCAACGCAATTAATGTGAGTTAGCTCACTCATTAGGCACCCCAGGCT
TTACACTTTATGCTTCCGGCTCGTATGTTGTGTGGAATTGTGAGCGGATAACAATTTCACACAGGAAACA
GCTATGACCATGATTACGCCAAGCGCGCAATTAACCCTCACTAAAGGGAACAAAAGCTGGAGCTGCAAGC
TTAATGTAGTCTTATGCAATACTCTTGTAGTCTTGCAACATGGTAACGATGAGTTAGCAACATGCCTTAC
AAGGAGAGAAAAAGCACCGTGCATGGCGATTGGTGGAAGTAAGGTGGTACGATCGTGCCTTATTAGGAAG
GCAACAGACGGGTCTGACATGGATTGGACGAACCACTGAATTGCCGCATTGCAGAGATATTGTATTTAAG
TGCCTAGCTCGATACATAAACGGGTCTCTCTGGTTAGACCAGATCTGAGCCTGGGAGCTCTCTGGCTAAC
TAGGGAACCCACTGCTTAAGCCTCAATAAAGCTTGCCTTGAGTGCTTCAAGTAGTGTGTGCCCGTCTGTT
GTGTGACTCTGGTAACTAGAGATCCCTCAGACCCTTTTAGTCAGTGTGGAAAATCTCTAGCAGTGGCGCC
CGAACAGGGACTTGAAAGCGAAAGGGAAACCAGAGGAGCTCTCTCGACGCAGGACTCGGCTTGCTGAAGC
GCGCACGGCAAGAGGCGAGGGGCGGCGACTGGTGAGTACGCCAAAAATTTTGACTAGCGGAGGCTAGAAG
GAGAGAGATGGGTGCGAGAGCGTCAGTATTAAGCGGGGGAGAATTAGATCGCGATGGGAAAAAATTCGGT
TAAGGCCAGGGGGAAAGAAAAAATATAAATTAAAACATATAGTATGGGCAAGCAGGGAGCTAGAACGATT
CGCAGTTAATCCTGGCCTGTTAGAAACATCAGAAGGCTGTAGACAAATACTGGGACAGCTACAACCATCC
CTTCAGACAGGATCAGAAGAACTTAGATCATTATATAATACAGTAGCAACCCTCTATTGTGTGCATCAAA
GGATAGAGATAAAAGACACCAAGGAAGCTTTAGACAAGATAGAGGAAGAGCAAAACAAAAGTAAGACCAC
CGCACAGCAAGCGGCCGCTGATCTTCAGACCTGGAGGAGGAGATATGAGGGACAATTGGAGAAGTGAATT
ATATAAATATAAAGTAGTAAAAATTGAACCATTAGGAGTAGCACCCACCAAGGCAAAGAGAAGAGTGGTG
CAGAGAGAAAAAAGAGCAGTGGGAATAGGAGCTTTGTTCCTTGGGTTCTTGGGAGCAGCAGGAAGCACTA
TGGGCGCAGCGTCAATGACGCTGACGGTACAGGCCAGACAATTATTGTCTGGTATAGTGCAGCAGCAGAA
CAATTTGCTGAGGGCTATTGAGGCGCAACAGCATCTGTTGCAACTCACAGTCTGGGGCATCAAGCAGCTC
CAGGCAAGAATCCTGGCTGTGGAAAGATACCTAAAGGATCAACAGCTCCTGGGGATTTGGGGTTGCTCTG
GAAAACTCATTTGCACCACTGCTGTGCCTTGGAATGCTAGTTGGAGTAATAAATCTCTGGAACAGATTTG
GAATCACACGACCTGGATGGAGTGGGACAGAGAAATTAACAATTACACAAGCTTAATACACTCCTTAATT
GAAGAATCGCAAAACCAGCAAGAAAAGAATGAACAAGAATTATTGGAATTAGATAAATGGGCAAGTTTGT
GGAATTGGTTTAACATAACAAATTGGCTGTGGTATATAAAATTATTCATAATGATAGTAGGAGGCTTGGT
AGGTTTAAGAATAGTTTTTGCTGTACTTTCTATAGTGAATAGAGTTAGGCAGGGATATTCACCATTATCG
TTTCAGACCCACCTCCCAACCCCGAGGGGACCCGACAGGCCCGAAGGAATAGAAGAAGAAGGTGGAGAGA
GAGACAGAGACAGATCCATTCGATTAGTGAACGGATCTCGACGGTATCGATCACGAGACTAGTATCGAGC
GGCCGCCCCCTTCACCGAGGGCCTATTTCCCATGATTCCTTCATATTTGCATATACGATACAAGGCTGTT
AGAGAGATAATTGGAATTAATTTGACTGTAAACACAAAGATATTAGTACAAAATACGTGACGTAGAAAGT
AATAATTTCTTGGGTAGTTTGCAGTTTTAAAATTATGTTTTAAAATGGACTATCATATGCTTACCGTAAC
TTGAAAGTATTTCGATTTCTTGGCTTTATATATCTTGTGGAAAGGACGAAACACCGGGTCTTCGAGAAGA
CCTGTTTTAGAGCTAGAAATAGCAAGTTAAAATAAGGCTAGTCCGTTATCAACTTGAAAAAGTGGCACCG
AGTCGGTGCTTTTTTTAATTCTCGACCTCGAGACAAATGGCAGTATTCATCCACAATTTTAAAAGAAAAG
GGGGGATTGGGGGGTACAGTGCAGGGGAAAGAATAGTAGACATAATAGCAACAGACATACAAACTAAAGA
ATTACAAAAACAAATTACAAAAATTCAAAATTTTCGGGTTTATTACAGGGACAGCAGAGATCCACTTTGG
CCGCGGCTCGAGGCGATAAGCTTTGCAAAGATGGATAAAGTTTTAAACAGAGAGGAATCTTTGCAGCTAA
TGGACCTTCTAGGTCTTGAAAGGAGTGGGAATTGGCTCCGGTGCCCGTCAGTGGGCAGAGCGCACATCGC
CCACAGTCCCCGAGAAGTTGGGGGGAGGGGTCGGCAATTGAACCGGTGCCTAGAGAAGGTGGCGCGGGGT
AAACTGGGAAAGTGATGTCGTGTACTGGCTCCGCCTTTTTCCCGAGGGTGGGGGAGAACCGTATATAAGT
GCAGTAGTCGCCGTGAACGTTCTTTTTCGCAACGGGTTTGCCGCCAGAACACAGGTAAGTGCCGTGTGTG
GTTCCCGCGGGCCTGGCCTCTTTACGGGTTATGGCCCTTGCGTGCCTTGAATTACTTCCACCTGGCTGCA
GTACGTGATTCTTGATCCCGAGCTTCGGGTTGGAAGTGGGTGGGAGAGTTCGAGGCCTTGCGCTTAAGGA
GCCCCTTCGCCTCGTGCTTGAGTTGAGGCCTGGCCTGGGCGCTGGGGCCGCCGCGTGCGAATCTGGTGGC
ACCTTCGCGCCTGTCTCGCTGCTTTCGATAAGTCTCTAGCCATTTAAAATTTTTGATGACCTGCTGCGAC
GCTTTTTTTCTGGCAAGATAGTCTTGTAAATGCGGGCCAAGATCTGCACACTGGTATTTCGGTTTTTGGG
GCCGCGGGCGGCGACGGGGCCCGTGCGTCCCAGCGCACATGTTCGGCGAGGCGGGGCCTGCGAGCGCGGC
CACCGAGAATCGGACGGGGGTAGTCTCAAGCTGGCCGGCCTGCTCTGGTGCCTGGCCTCGCGCCGCCGTG
TATCGCCCCGCCCTGGGCGGCAAGGCTGGCCCGGTCGGCACCAGTTGCGTGAGCGGAAAGATGGCCGCTT
CCCGGCCCTGCTGCAGGGAGCTCAAAATGGAGGACGCGGCGCTCGGGAGAGCGGGCGGGTGAGTCACCCA
CACAAAGGAAAAGGGCCTTTCCGTCCTCAGCCGTCGCTTCATGTGACTCCACGGAGTACCGGGCGCCGTC
CAGGCACCTCGATTAGTTCTCGAGCTTTTGGAGTACGTCGTCTTTAGGTTGGGGGGAGGGGTTTTATGCG
ATGGAGTTTCCCCACACTGAGTGGGTGGAGACTGAAGTTAGGCCAGCTTGGCACTTGATGTAATTCTCCT
TGGAATTTGCCCTTTTTGAGTTTGGATCTTGGTTCATTCTCAAGCCTCAGACAGTGGTTCAAAGTTTTTT
TCTTCCATTTCAGGTGTCGTGAGGAATTCTGCAGTCGATCGACGGTACCGCGGGCCCGGGATCCACGGTC
GCCACCATGGGCGAGGACCAGGTGGACCCCAGGCTGATCGACGGCAAGGGAGGAGGCGGGGGAGGGTATA
CAGATATCGAAATGAATAGACTCGGAAAGGGAGGAGGCGGGGGAGGGGGCAAACCAATTCCAAACCCACT
GCTGGGACTGGATTCCACAGGCATGCTGATGGTGAGCAAGGGCGAGGAGGATAACATGGCCATCATCAAG
GAGTTCATGCGCTTCAAGGTGCACATGGAGGGCTCCGTGAACGGCCACGAGTTCGAGATCGAGGGCGAGG
GCGAGGGCCGCCCCTACGAGGGCACCCAGACCGCCAAGCTGAAGGTGACCAAGGGTGGCCCCCTGCCCTT
CGCCTGGGACATCCTGTCCCCTCAGTTCATGTACGGCTCCAAGGCCTACGTGAAGCACCCCGCCGACATC
CCCGACTACTTGAAGCTGTCCTTCCCCGAGGGCTTCAAGTGGGAGCGCGTGATGAACTTCGAGGACGGCG
GCGTGGTGACCGTGACCCAGGACTCCTCCCTGCAGGACGGCGAGTTCATCTACAAGGTGAAGCTGCGCGG
CACCAACTTCCCCTCCGACGGCCCCGTAATGCAGAAGAAGACCATGGGCTGGGAGGCCTCCTCCGAGCGG
ATGTACCCCGAGGACGGCGCCCTGAAGGGCGAGATCAAGCAGAGGCTGAAGCTGAAGGACGGCGGCCACT
ACGACGCTGAGGTCAAGACCACCTACAAGGCCAAGAAGCCCGTGCAGCTGCCCGGCGCCTACAACGTCAA
CATCAAGTTGGACATCACCTCCCACAACGAGGACTACACCATCGTGGAACAGTACGAACGCGCCGAGGGC
CGCCACTCCACCGGCGGCATGGACGAGCTGTACAAGAAACGGCCAGCCGAGGATATGGAGGAAGAACAAG
CCTTTAAACGATCTCGATAAAGCGGCCGCGTCGACAATCAACCTCTGGATTACAAAATTTGTGAAAGATT
GACTGGTATTCTTAACTATGTTGCTCCTTTTACGCTATGTGGATACGCTGCTTTAATGCCTTTGTATCAT
GCTATTGCTTCCCGTATGGCTTTCATTTTCTCCTCCTTGTATAAATCCTGGTTGCTGTCTCTTTATGAGG
AGTTGTGGCCCGTTGTCAGGCAACGTGGCGTGGTGTGCACTGTGTTTGCTGACGCAACCCCCACTGGTTG
GGGCATTGCCACCACCTGTCAGCTCCTTTCCGGGACTTTCGCTTTCCCCCTCCCTATTGCCACGGCGGAA
CTCATCGCCGCCTGCCTTGCCCGCTGCTGGACAGGGGCTCGGCTGTTGGGCACTGACAATTCCGTGGTGT
TGTCGGGGAAGCTGACGTCCTTTCCATGGCTGCTCGCCTGTGTTGCCACCTGGATTCTGCGCGGGACGTC
CTTCTGCTACGTCCCTTCGGCCCTCAATCCAGCGGACCTTCCTTCCCGCGGCCTGCTGCCGGCTCTGCGG
CCTCTTCCGCATCTTCGCCTTCGCCCTCAGACGAGTCGGATCTCCCTTTGGGCCGCCTCCCCGCCTGGGT
ACCTTTAAGACCAATGACTTACAAGGCAGCTGTAGATCTTAGCCACTTTTTAAAAGAAAAGGGGGGACTG
GAAGGGCTAATTCACTCCCAACGAAGATAAGATCTGCTTTTTGCTTGTACTGGGTCTCTCTGGTTAGACC
AGATCTGAGCCTGGGAGCTCTCTGGCTAACTAGGGAACCCACTGCTTAAGCCTCAATAAAGCTTGCCTTG
AGTGCTTCAAGTAGTGTGTGCCCGTCTGTTGTGTGACTCTGGTAACTAGAGATCCCTCAGACCCTTTTAG
TCAGTGTGGAAAATCTCTAGCAGTAGTAGTTCATGTCATCTTATTATTCAGTATTTATAACTTGCAAAGA
AATGAATATCAGAGAGTGAGAGGAACTTGTTTATTGCAGCTTATAATGGTTACAAATAAAGCAATAGCAT
CACAAATTTCACAAATAAAGCATTTTTTTCACTGCATTCTAGTTGTGGTTTGTCCAAACTCATCAATGTA
TCTTATCATGTCTGGCTCTAGCTATCCCGCCCCTAACTCCGCCCATCCCGCCCCTAACTCCGCCCAGTTC
CGCCCATTCTCCGCCCCATGGCTGACTAATTTTTTTTATTTATGCAGAGGCCGAGGCCGCCTCGGCCTCT
GAGCTATTCCAGAAGTAGTGAGGAGGCTTTTTTGGAGGCCTAGGGACGTACCCAATTCGCCCTATAGTGA
GTCGTATTACGCGCGCTCACTGGCCGTCGTTTTACAACGTCGTGACTGGGAAAACCCTGGCGTTACCCAA
CTTAATCGCCTTGCAGCACATCCCCCTTTCGCCAGCTGGCGTAATAGCGAAGAGGCCCGCACCGATCGCC
CTTCCCAACAGTTGCGCAGCCTGAATGGCGAATGGG
[124 nt withheld, positions 8437-8560]
C
[91 nt withheld, positions 8562-8652]
A
[49 nt withheld, positions 8654-8702]
CCTTTGACGTTGGAGTCCACGTTCTTT
[37 nt withheld, positions 8730-8766]
ACCCTATCTCGGTCTATTCTTTTGATTTAT
